Addgene plasmid #22030: pTriEx-mCerulean-PA-Rac1
Purpose: Expression of photoactivatable Rac1
Depositing lab: Klaus Hahn. Depositing organization: University of North Carolina at Chapel Hill. Publication: A genetically encoded photoactivatable Rac controls the motility of living cells. Wu YI, Frey D, Lungu OI, Jaehrig A, Schlichting I, Kuhlman B, Hahn KM. Nature. 2009 Sep 3. 461(7260):104-8. 10.1038/nature08241 PubMed 19693014.
Backbone
  Vector backbone: pTriEx
  Backbone manufacturer: Novagen
  Backbone size w/o insert (bp): 6000
  Vector type: Mammalian Expression, Bacterial Expression, Insect Expression
Growth in bacteria
  Bacterial resistance: Ampicillin, 100 μg/mL
  Growth temperature: 37°C
  Growth strain: DH5alpha
  Copy number: High Copy
Gene/Insert
  Gene/Insert name: PA-Rac1 (alt name: LOV(Leu404-Leu546)-Rac1(Ile4)-Q61L/E91H/N92H)
  Species: H. sapiens (human); Avena sativa (oat)
  Insert size (bp): 1100
  Mutation: Rac1 starts at I4 and contains mutations Q61L, E91H and N92H.
  GenBank ID: AAA36544
  Entrez Gene: RAC1 (a.k.a. MIG5, MRD48, Rac-1, TC-25, p21-Rac1)
  Promoter: CMV, p10
  Tag / fusion protein: 6X His (N terminal on backbone); mCerulean (N terminal on backbone)
  Cloning method: Restriction Enzyme; 5′ cloning site Bam HI (not destroyed); 3′ cloning site HindIII (not destroyed)
  Sequencing primers: 5′ pTriExUP
Terms and licenses: Academic/Nonprofit Terms; Industry Terms: Not Available to Industry
Depositor comments: Protocols for production and use of Hahn lab biosensors and photoactivatable proteins can be found on their web page, at the URL below. If you have suggestions for the protocols or have any questions, please feel free to contact the Hahn lab. Good luck with your experiments! Hahn lab biosensor protocol: http://www.hahnlab.com/tools/index.html Please note, Addgene has not confirmed all the mutations associated with this construct. We suggest sequence verifying this plasmid upon receipt.
How to cite: pTriEx-mCerulean-PA-Rac1 was a gift from Klaus Hahn (Addgene plasmid # 22030 ; http://n2t.net/addgene:22030 ; RRID:Addgene_22030)
