[The description below was written by a language model from this plasmid's Addgene catalogue record and pLannotate feature annotations shown in this document.]
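Description:
pTriEx-mCerulean-PA-Rac1 is a multi-host expression plasmid built on the Novagen pTriEx backbone and designed to drive the same open reading frame in mammalian, insect and bacterial cells. It is propagated in E. coli at high copy from a ColE1/pUC-type origin under ampicillin selection (β-lactamase). Upstream of the coding region sit three stacked promoters: a CMV enhancer/promoter with a chimeric β-actin/β-globin intron for mammalian cells, a T7 promoter with a lac operator for IPTG-regulated bacterial expression, and the baculovirus p10 promoter for insect cells. A rabbit β-globin poly(A) signal and a T7 terminator close the cassette. Flanking lef2/ORF603 and ORF1629 regions allow recombination into a baculovirus genome, and a single loxP site is also annotated.

The payload is photoactivatable Rac1: mCerulean fused N-terminally to the oat (Avena sativa) phototropin LOV2 domain (Leu404–Leu546), which is joined directly to human Rac1 beginning at Ile4. Rac1 carries the constitutively activating Q61L mutation plus E91H and N92H. The automated annotation labels the LOV segment "miniSOG", presumably because of homology between flavin-binding LOV domains; the catalogue entry identifies it as the oat LOV domain. In this design the LOV domain blocks effector binding by Rac1 in the dark, and blue light relieves that block, giving reversible, spatially targeted Rac activation, while mCerulean marks expressing cells.

The catalogue lists an N-terminal 6xHis tag. The feature table annotates only a backbone HSV tag and 6xHis downstream of Rac1, and the record does not show whether these are translated. The repository notes that not all mutations have been confirmed. The construct is used for optical control of Rac signalling and cell motility in living cells.
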