Features (pLannotate 1.2.2; 21 found; start..end, strand, type, name):
    158..745     -  rep_origin     ori: high-copy-number ColE1/pMB1/pBR322/pUC origin of replication
    758..1618    -  CDS            AmpR: β-lactamase; bla; confers resistance to ampicillin, carbenicillin, and related antibiotics
   1619..1670    -  promoter       AmpR promoter (fragment): bla
   1684..1719    +  CDS            lef2 (fragment): baculovirus late expression factor 2
   1861..2688    +  misc_recomb    baculovirus recombination region (lef2/ORF603): contains ORF603 and part of lef2
   2700..3059    +  enhancer       CMV enhancer (fragment): human cytomegalovirus immediate early enhancer
   3061..3260    +  promoter       CMV promoter: human cytomegalovirus (CMV) immediate early promoter
   3412..3542    +  intron         chimeric intron (fragment): chimera between introns from chicken β-actin and rabbit β-globin
   3611..3629    +  promoter       T7 promoter: promoter for bacteriophage T7 RNA polymerase
   3630..3654    +  protein_bind   lac operator: The lac repressor binds to the lac operator to inhibit transcription in E. coli. This inhibition can be relieved by adding lactose or isopropyl-β-D-thiogalactopyranoside (IPTG). lac repressor encoded by lacI
   3670..3779    +  promoter       p10 promoter: baculovirus promoter for expression in insect cells
   3824..4537    +  CDS            mCerulean: mCerulean is a basic (constitutively fluorescent) cyan fluorescent protein published in 2005, derived from Aequorea victoria. It is reported to be a very rapidly-maturing monomer.
   4577..4894    +  CDS            miniSOG: miniSOG is a basic (constitutively fluorescent) cyan fluorescent protein published in 2011, derived from Arabidopsis thaliana. It requires the cofactor flavin for fluorescence.
   4985..5554    +  CDS            Rac1 (Q61L): constitutively active mutant of human Rac family small GTPase 1
   5591..5623    +  CDS            HSV tag: HSV (herpes simplex virus) epitope tag
   5633..5650    +  CDS            6xHis: 6xHis affinity tag
   5665..5733    +  CDS            HBB (fragment): HBB_PONPY - Experimental evidence at transcript level: Swiss-Prot protein existence level 2. Involved in oxygen transport from the lung to the various peripheral tissues. From Pongo pygmaeus (Bornean orangutan).
   5808..5863    +  polyA_signal   β-globin poly(A) signal: rabbit β-globin polyadenylation signal (Gil and Proudfoot, 1987)
   5951..5998    +  terminator     T7 terminator: transcription terminator for bacteriophage T7 RNA polymerase
   6011..6716    +  misc_recomb    baculovirus recombination region (ORF1629): contains part of ORF1629
   6725..6758    +  protein_bind   loxP: Cre-mediated recombination occurs in the 8-bp core sequence (GCATACAT). Cre recombinase
>Addgene plasmid #22030 | pTriEx-mCerulean-PA-Rac1 | addgene full sequence | sequence record 138865 | Addgene NGS sequence
CGCTGCGCTCGGTCGTTCGGCTGCGGCGAGCGGTATCAGCTCACTCAAAGGCGGTAATACGGTTATCCAC
AGAATCAGGGGATAACGCAGGAAAGAACATGTGAGCAAAAGGCCAGCAAAAGGCCAGGAACCGTAAAAAG
GCCGCGTTGCTGGCGTTTTTCCATAGGCTCCGCCCCCTGACGAGCATCACAAAAATCGACGCTCAAGTCA
GAGGTGGCGAAACCCGACAGGACTATAAAGATACCAGGCGTTTCCCCCTGGAAGCTCCCTCGTGCGCTCT
CCTGTTCCGACCCTGCCGCTTACCGGATACCTGTCCGCCTTTCTCCCTTCGGGAAGCGTGGCGCTTTCTC
ATAGCTCACGCTGTAGGTATCTCAGTTCGGTGTAGGTCGTTCGCTCCAAGCTGGGCTGTGTGCACGAACC
CCCCGTTCAGCCCGACCGCTGCGCCTTATCCGGTAACTATCGTCTTGAGTCCAACCCGGTAAGACACGAC
TTATCGCCACTGGCAGCAGCCACTGGTAACAGGATTAGCAGAGCGAGGTATGTAGGCGGTGCTACAGAGT
TCTTGAAGTGGTGGCCTAACTACGGCTACACTAGAAGAACAGTATTTGGTATCTGCGCTCTGCTGAAGCC
AGTTACCTTCGGAAAAAGAGTTGGTAGCTCTTGATCCGGCAAACAAACCACCGCTGGTAGCGGTGGTTTT
TTTGTTTGCAAGCAGCAGATTACGCGCAGAAAAAAAGGATCTCAAGAAGATCCTTTGTTACCAATGCTTA
ATCAGTGAGGCACCTATCTCAGCGATCTGTCTATTTCGTTCATCCATAGTTGCCTGACTCCCCGTCGTGT
AGATAACTACGATACGGGAGGGCTTACCATCTGGCCCCAGTGCTGCAATGATACCGCGAGACCCACGCTC
ACCGGCTCCAGATTTATCAGCAATAAACCAGCCAGCCGGAAGGGCCGAGCGCAGAAGTGGTCCTGCAACT
TTATCCGCCTCCATCCAGTCTATTAATTGTTGCCGGGAAGCTAGAGTAAGTAGTTCGCCAGTTAATAGTT
TGCGCAACGTTGTTGCCATTGCTACAGGCATCGTGGTGTCACGCTCGTCGTTTGGTATGGCTTCATTCAG
CTCCGGTTCCCAACGATCAAGGCGAGTTACATGATCCCCCATGTTGTGCAAAAAAGCGGTTAGCTCCTTC
GGTCCTCCGATCGTTGTCAGAAGTAAGTTGGCCGCAGTGTTATCACTCATGGTTATGGCAGCACTGCATA
ATTCTCTTACTGTCATGCCATCCGTAAGATGCTTTTCTGTGACTGGTGAGTACTCAACCAAGTCATTCTG
AGAATAGTGTATGCGGCGACCGAGTTGCTCTTGCCCGGCGTCAATACGGGATAATACCGCGCCACATAGC
AGAACTTTAAAAGTGCTCATCATTGGAAAACGTTCTTCGGGGCGAAAACTCTCAAGGATCTTACCGCTGT
TGAGATCCAGTTCGATGTAACCCACTCGTGCACCCAACTGATCTTCAGCATCTTTTACTTTCACCAGCGT
TTCTGGGTGAGCAAAAACAGGAAGGCAAAATGCCGCAAAAAAGGGAATAAGGGCGACACGGAAATGTTGA
ATACTCATACTCTTCCTTTTTCAATATTATTGAAGCATTTATCAGGGTTATTGTCTCATGTCCGCGCGTT
TCCTGCATCTTTTAATCAAATCCCAAGATGTGTATAAACGCGCCGGTATGTACAGGAAGAGGTTTATACT
AAACTGTTACATTGCAAACGTGGTTTCGTGTGCCAAGTGTGAAAACCGATGTTTAATCAAGGCTCTGACG
CATTTCTACAACCACGACTCCAAGTGTGTGGGTGAAGTCATGCATCTTTTAATCAAATCCCAAGATGTGT
ATAAACCACCAAACTGCCAAAAAATGAAAACTGTCGACAAGCTCTGTCCGTTTGCTGGCAACTGCAAGGG
TCTCAATCCTATTTGTAATTATTGAATAATAAAACAATTATAAATGTCAAATTTGTTTTTTATTAACGAT
ACAAACCAAACGCAACAAGAACATTTGTAGTATTATCTATAATTGAAAACGCGTAGTTATAATCGCTGAG
GTAATATTTAAAATCATTTTCAAATGATTCACAGTTAATTTGCGACAATATAATTTTATTTTCACATAAA
CTAGACGCCTTGTCGTCTTCTTCTTCGTATTCCTTCTCTTTTTCATTTTTCTCTTCATAAAAATTAACAT
AGTTATTATCGTATCCATATATGTATCTATCGTATAGAGTAAATTTTTTGTTGTCATAAATATATATGTC
TTTTTTAATGGGGTGTATAGTACCGCTGCGCATAGTTTTTCTGTAATTTACAACAGTGCTATTTTCTGGT
AGTTCTTCGGAGTGTGTTGCTTTAATTATTAAATTTATATAATCAATGAATTTGGGATCGTCGGTTTTGT
ACAATATGTTGCCGGCATAGTACGCAGCTTCTTCTAGTTCAATTACACCATTTTTTAGCAGCACCGGATT
AACATAACTTTCCAAAATGTTGTACGAACCGTTAAACAAAAACAGTTCACCTCCCTTTTCTATACTATTG
TCTGCGAGCAGTTGTTTGTTGTTAAAAATAACAGCCATTGTAATGAGACGCACAAACTAATATCACAAAC
TGGAAATGTCTATCAATATATAGTTGCTGATGGCCGGCCTATTAATAGTAATCAATTACGGGGTCATTAG
TTCATAGCCCATATATGGAGTTCCGCGTTACATAACTTACGGTAAATGGCCCGCCTGGCTGACCGCCCAA
CGACCCCCGCCCATTGACGTCAATAATGACGTATGTTCCCATAGTAACGCCAATAGGGACTTTCCATTGA
CGTCAATGGGTGGAGTATTTACGGTAAACTGCCCACTTGGCAGTACATCAAGTGTATCATATGCCAAGTC
CGCCCCCTATTGACGTCAATGACGGTAAATGGCCCGCCTGGCATTATGCCCAGTACATGACCTTACGGGA
CTTTCCTACTTGGCAGTACATCTACGTATTAGTCATCGCTATTACCATGCTGATGCGGTTTTGGCAGTAC
ACCAATGGGCGTGGATAGCGGTTTGACTCACGGGGATTTCCAAGTCTCCACCCCATTGACGTCAATGGGA
GTTTGTTTTGGCACCAAAATCAACGGGACTTTCCAAAATGTCGTAATAACCCCGCCCCGTTGACGCAAAT
GGGCGGTAGGCGTGTACGGTGGGAGGTCTATATAAGCAGACGTCGTTTAGTGAACCGTCAGATCACTAGA
TGCTTTATTGCGGTAGTTTATCACAGTTAAATTGCTAACGCCAGTCTCGAACTTAACGTGCAGAAGTTGG
TCGTGAGGCACTGGGCAGGTAAGTATCGGGCCCTTTGTGCGGGGGGAGCGGCTCGGGGCTGTCCGCGGGG
GGACGGCTGCCTTCGGGGGGGACGGGGCAGGGCGGGGTTCGGCTTCTGGCGTGTGACCGGCGGCTCTAGA
GCCTCTGCTAACCATGTTCATGCCTTCTTCTTTTTCCTACAGCTCCTGGGCAACGTGCTGGTTATTGTGC
TGTCTCATCATTTTGGCAAAGAATTGGATCGGACCGAAATTAATACGACTCACTATAGGGGAATTGTGAG
CGGATAACAATTCCCCGGAGTTAATCCGGGACCTTTAATTCAACCCAACACAATATATTATAGTTAAATA
AGAATTATTATCAAATCATTTGTATATTAATTAAAATACTATACTGTAAATTACATTTTATTTACAATCA
AAGGAGATATACCATGGCACACCATCACCACCATCACGGTTCTGTGAGCAAGGGCGAGGAGCTGTTCACC
GGGGTGGTGCCCATCCTGGTCGAGCTGGACGGCGACGTAAACGGCCACAAGTTCAGCGTGTCCGGCGAGG
GCGAGGGCGATGCCACCTACGGCAAGCTGACCCTGAAGTTCATCAGCACCACCGGCAAGCTGCCCGTGCC
CTGGCCCACCCTCGTGACCACCCTGACCTGGGGCGTGCAGTGCTTCGCCCGCTACCCCGACCACATGAAG
CAGCACGACTTCTTCAAGTCCGCCATGCCCGAAGGCTACGTCCAGGAGCGCACCATCTTCTTCAAGGACG
ACGGCAACTACAAGACCCGCGCCGAGGTGAAGTTCGAGGGCGACACCCTGGTGAACCGCATCGAGCTGAA
GGGCATCGACTTCAAGGAGGACGGCAACATCCTGGGGCACAAGCTGGAGTACAACGCCATCAGCGACAAC
GTCTATATCACCGCCGACAAGCAGAAGAACGGCATCAAGGCCAACTTCAAGATCCGCCACAACATCGAGG
ACGGCAGCGTGCAGCTCGCCGACCACTACCAGCAGAACACCCCCATCGGCGACGGCCCCGTGCTGCTGCC
CGACAACCACTACCTGAGCACCCAGTCCAAGCTGAGCAAAGACCCCAACGAGAAGCGCGATCACATGGTC
CTGCTGGAGTTCGTGACCGCCGCCGGGATCACTCTCGGCATGGACGAGCTGTACAAGGGTTCTGGAAGTG
GATCCTTGGCTACTACACTTGAACGTATTGAGAAGAACTTTGTCATTACTGACCCAAGATTGCCAGATAA
TCCCATTATATTCGCGTCCGATAGTTTCTTGCAGTTGACAGAATATAGCCGTGAAGAAATTTTGGGAAGA
AACTGCAGGTTTCTACAAGGTCCTGAAACTGATCGCGCGACAGTGAGAAAAATTAGAGATGCCATAGATA
ACCAAACAGAGGTCACTGTTCAGCTGATTAATTATACAAAGAGTGGTAAAAAGTTCTGGAACCTCTTTCA
CTTGCAGCCTATGCGAGATCAGAAGGGAGATGTCCAGTACTTTATTGGGGTTCAGTTGGATGGAACTGAG
CATGTCCGAGATGCTGCCGAGAGAGAGGGAGTCATGCTGATTAAGAAAACTGCAGAAAATATTGATGAGG
CGGCAAAAGAACTTATCAAGTGTGTGGTGGTGGGAGACGGAGCTGTAGGTAAAACTTGCCTACTGATCAG
TTACACAACCAATGCATTTCCTGGAGAATATATCCCTACTGTCTTTGACAATTATTCTGCCAATGTTATG
GTAGATGGAAAACCGGTGAATCTGGGCTTATGGGATACAGCTGGACTAGAAGATTATGACAGATTACGCC
CCCTATCCTATCCGCAAACAGATGTGTTCTTAATTTGCTTTTCCCTTGTGAGTCCTGCATCATTCCACCA
CGTCCGTGCAAAGTGGTATCCTGAGGTGCGGCACCACTGTCCCAACACTCCCATCATCCTAGTGGGAACT
AAACTTGATCTTAGGGATGATAAAGACACGATCGAGAAACTGAAGGAGAAGAAGCTGACTCCCATCACCT
ATCCGCAGGGTCTAGCCATGGCTAAGGAGATTGGTGCTGTAAAATACCTGGAGTGCTCGGCGCTCACACA
GCGAGGCCTCAAGACAGTGTTTGACGAAGCGATCCGAGCAGTCCTCTGCCCGCCTCCCGTGAAGAAGAGG
AAGAGAAAATGCCTGCTGTTGTAAAAGCTTGCGGCCGCACAGCTGTATACACGTGCAAGCCAGCCAGAAC
TCGCCCCGGAAGACCCCGAGGATCTCGAGCACCACCATCACCATCACCATCACTAAGTGATTAACCTCAG
GTGCAGGCTGCCTATCAGAAGGTGGTGGCTGGTGTGGCCAATGCCCTGGCTCACAAATACCACTGAGATC
GATCTTTTTCCCTCTGCCAAAAATTATGGGGACATCATGAAGCCCCTTGAGCATCTGACTTCTGGCTAAT
AAAGGAAATTTATTTTCATTGCAATAGTGTGTTGGAATTTTTTGTGTCTCTCACTCGGAAGGACATATGG
GAGGGCAAATCATTTAAAACATCAGAATGAGTATTTGGTTTAGAGTTTGGCAACATATGCCCATATGTAA
CTAGCATAACCCCTTGGGGCCTCTAAACGGGTCTTGAGGGGTTTTTTGCTGAAAGCATGCGGAGGAAATT
CTCCTTGAAGTTTCCCTGGTGTTCAAAGTAAAGGAGTTTGCACCAGACGCACCTCTGTTCACTGGTCCGG
CGTATTAAAACACGATACATTGTTATTAGTACATTTATTAAGCGCTAGATTCTGTGCGTTGTTGATTTAC
AGACAATTGTTGTACGTATTTTAATAATTCATTAAATTTATAATCTTTAGGGTGGTATGTTAGAGCGAAA
ATCAAATGATTTTCAGCGTCTTTATATCTGAATTTAAATATTAAATCCTCAATAGATTTGTAAAATAGGT
TTCGATTAGTTTCAAACAAGGGTTGTTTTTCCGAACCGATGGCTGGACTATCTAATGGATTTTCGCTCAA
CGCCACAAAACTTGCCAAATCTTGTAGCAGCAATCTAGCTTTGTCGATATTCGTTTGTGTTTTGTTTTGT
AATAAAGGTTCGACGTCGTTCAAAATATTATGCGCTTTTGTATTTCTTTCATCACTGTCGTTAGTGTACA
ATTGACTCGACGTAAACACGTTAAATAGAGCTTGGACATATTTAACATCGGGCGTGTTAGCTTTATTAGG
CCGATTATCGTCGTCGTCCCAACCCTCGTCGTTAGAAGTTGCTTCCGAAGACGATTTTGCCATAGCCACA
CGACGCCTATTAATTGTGTCGGCTAACACGTCCGCGATCAAATTTGTAGTTGAGCTTTTTGGAATTGCGA
TCGCATAACTTCGTATAGCATACATTATACGAAGTTATAAGCTCGGAA
