>Addgene plasmid #22030 | pTriEx-mCerulean-PA-Rac1 | addgene partial sequence | sequence record 27821 | 22030 with LOV-F (AGAGAGAGGGAGTCATGCTGAT)
AAAGAACTTATCAAGTGTGTGGTGGTGGGAGACGGAGCTGTAGGTAAAACTTGCCTACTGATCAGTTACA
CAACCAATGCATTTCCTGGAGAATATATCCCTACTGTCTTTGACAATTATTCTGCCAATGTTATGGTAGA
TGGAAAACCGGTGAATCTGGGCTTATGGGATACAGCTGGACTAGAAGATTATGACAGATTACGCCCCCTA
TCCTATCCGCAAACAGATGTGTTCTTAATTTGCTTTTCCCTTGTGAGTCCTGCATCATTCCACCACGTCC
GTGCAAAGTGGTATCCTGAGGTGCGGCACCACTGTCCCAACACTCCCATCATCCTAGTGGGAACTAAACT
TGATCTTAGGGATGATAAAGACACGATCGAGAAACTGAAGGAGAAGAAGCTGACTCCCATCACCTATCCG
CAGGGTCTAGCCATGGCTAAGGAGATTGGTGCTGTAAAATACCTGGAGTGCTCGGCGCTCACACAGCGAG
GCCTCAAGACAGTGTTTGACGAAGCGATCCGAGCAGTCCTCTGCCCGCCTCCCGTGAAGAAGAGGAAGAG
AAAATGCCTGCTGTTGTAAAAGCTTGCGGCCGCACAGCTGTATACACGTGCAAGCCAGCCAGAACTCGCC
CCGGAAGACCCCGAGGATCTCGAGCACCACCATCACCATCACCATCACTAAGTGATTAACCTCAGGTGCA
GGCTGCCTATCAGAAGTGGT
