>Addgene plasmid #22030 | pTriEx-mCerulean-PA-Rac1 | addgene partial sequence | sequence record 27822 | 22030 with EGFP-C
AGGGTTCTGGAAGTGGATCCTTGGCTACTACACTTGAACGTATTGAGAAGAACTTTGTCATTACTGACCC
AAGATTGCCAGATAATCCCATTATATTCGCGTCCGATAGTTTCTTGCAGTTGACAGAATATAGCCGTGAA
GAAATTTTGGGAAGAAACTGCAGGTTTCTACAAGGTCCTGAAACTGATCGCGCGACAGTGAGAAAAATTA
GAGATGCCATAGATAACCAAACAGAGGTCACTGTTCAGCTGATTAATTATACAAAGAGTGGTAAAAAGTT
CTGGAACCTCTTTCACTTGCAGCCTATGCGAGATCAGAAGGGAGATGTCCAGTACTTTATTGGGGTTCAG
TTGGATGGAACTGAGCATGTCCGAGATGCTGCCGAGAGAGAGGGAGTCATGCTGATTAAGAAAACTGCAG
AAAATATTGATGAGGCGGCAAAAGAACTTATCAAGTGTGTGGTGGTGGGAGACGGAGCTGTAGGTAAAAC
TTGCCTACTGATCAGTTACACAACCAATGCATTTCCTGGAGAATATATCCCTACTGTCTTTGACAATTAT
TCTGCCAATGTTATGGTAGATGGAAAACCGGTGAATCTGGGCTTATGGGATACAGCTGGACTAGAAGATT
ATGACAGATTACGCCCCCTATCCTATCCGCAAACAGATGTGTTCTTAATTTGCTTTTCCCTTGTGAGTCC
TGCATCATTCCACCACGTCCGTGCAAAGTGGTATCCTGAGGTGCGGCACCACTGTCCCAACACTCCCATC
ATCCTAGTGGGAACTAAACTTGATCTTA
