>Addgene plasmid #22030 | pTriEx-mCerulean-PA-Rac1 | addgene partial sequence | sequence record 27823 | 22030 with T7
CTTTAATTCAACCCAACACAATATATTATAGTTAAATAAGAATTATTATCAAATCATTTGTATATTAATT
AAAATACTATACTGTAAATTACATTTTATTTACAATCAAAGGAGATATACCATGGCACACCATCACCACC
ATCACGGTTCTGTGAGCAAGGGCGAGGAGCTGTTCACCGGGGTGGTGCCCATCCTGGTCGAGCTGGACGG
CGACGTAAACGGCCACAAGTTCAGCGTGTCCGGCGAGGGCGAGGGCGATGCCACCTACGGCAAGCTGACC
CTGAAGTTCATCAGCACCACCGGCAAGCTGCCCGTGCCCTGGCCCACCCTCGTGACCACCCTGACCTGGG
GCGTGCAGTGCTTCGCCCGCTACCCCGACCACATGAAGCAGCACGACTTCTTCAAGTCCGCCATGCCCGA
AGGCTACGTCCAGGAGCGCACCATCTTCTTCAAGGACGACGGCAACTACAAGACCCGCGCCGAGGTGAAG
TTCGAGGGCGACACCCTGGTGAACCGCATCGAGCTGAAGGGCATCGACTTCAAGGAGGACGGCAACATCC
TGGGGNACAAGCTGG
